Addgene plasmid #187467: AAV.CAG.GLPLight1
Purpose: Expresses GLPLight1 in mammalian cells
Depositing lab: Tommaso Patriarchi. Depositing organization: University of Zurich. Publication: Optical tools for visualizing and controlling human GLP-1 receptor activation with high spatiotemporal resolution. Duffet L, Williams ET, Gresch A, Chen S, Bhat MA, Benke D, Hartrampf N, Patriarchi T. Elife. 2023 Jun 2;12:RP86628. doi: 10.7554/eLife.86628. PubMed 37265064.
Backbone
  Vector backbone: pAAV.CAG
  Backbone manufacturer: Viral Vector Facility - University of Zurich
  Backbone size w/o insert (bp): 4715
  Total vector size (bp): 6872
  Vector type: AAV
Growth in bacteria
  Bacterial resistance: Ampicillin, 100 μg/mL
  Growth temperature: 30°C
  Growth strain: NEB Stable
  Copy number: Unknown
Gene/Insert
  Gene/Insert name: GLPLight1
  Species: Synthetic
  Insert size (bp): 2157
  Promoter: CAG
  Tag / fusion protein: Flag tag (N terminal on insert)
  Cloning method: Unknown
  Sequencing primers: 5′ gggacggctgccttcg; 3′ gatacaaaggcattaaagcagcg
Terms and licenses: Academic/Nonprofit Terms; Industry Terms: Not Available to Industry
Depositor comments: Please visit https://doi.org/10.1101/2023.02.14.528498 for bioRxiv preprint.
How to cite: AAV.CAG.GLPLight1 was a gift from Tommaso Patriarchi (Addgene plasmid # 187467 ; http://n2t.net/addgene:187467 ; RRID:Addgene_187467)
