[The description below was written by a language model from this plasmid's Addgene catalogue record and pLannotate feature annotations shown in this document.]
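Description:
AAV.CAG.GLPLight1 is a 6,872 bp adeno-associated virus transfer plasmid built on the pAAV.CAG backbone and designed to express the synthetic sensor GLPLight1 in mammalian cells. It can be used by direct transfection or after packaging into recombinant AAV. The expression cassette sits between two AAV2 inverted terminal repeats, which provide the cis signals for replication and encapsidation of the vector genome when rep, cap and helper functions are supplied in trans. In bacteria the plasmid is maintained by a high-copy ColE1/pUC-type origin and selected through the β-lactamase (AmpR) gene and its own promoter. An f1 phage origin and small lacZα and lacI remnants are also present in the backbone.

Transcription is driven by the CAG promoter, annotated here as a CMV enhancer fragment, the chicken β-actin promoter and chimeric intron sequences. The 2,157 bp insert carries an N-terminal FLAG epitope, useful for detecting the protein. This is followed by receptor coding sequence interrupted by a GFP module annotated as cEGFP, so that the fluorescent protein lies within the receptor rather than at a terminus. The automated annotation labels the flanking receptor segments as fragments of human GHRHR. This is probably a homology-based match among related class B GPCRs, since the associated publication concerns optical tools for the human GLP-1 receptor. Downstream, a WPRE enhances transcript stability and expression, and an SV40 polyadenylation signal terminates the message. According to that publication title, the construct serves to visualise GLP-1 receptor activation optically with high spatiotemporal resolution.
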