Features (pLannotate 1.2.2; 19 found; start..end, strand, type, name):
    191..439     +  enhancer       CMV enhancer (fragment): human cytomegalovirus immediate early enhancer
    441..718     +  promoter       chicken β-actin promoter: No description available
    719..854     +  intron         hybrid intron (fragment): hybrid between chicken β-actin (CBA) and minute virus of mice (MMV) introns (Gray et al., 2011)
    943..1073    +  intron         chimeric intron (fragment): chimera between introns from chicken β-actin and rabbit β-globin
   1195..1215    +  CDS            3xFLAG (fragment): three tandem FLAG® epitope tags
   1267..2154    +  CDS            GHRHR (fragment): GHRHR_HUMAN - Experimental evidence at protein level: Swiss-Prot protein existence level 1. Receptor for GRF, coupled to G proteins which activate adenylyl cyclase. Stimulates somatotroph cell growth, growth hormone gene transcription and growth hormone secretion. From Homo sapiens (Human).
   2161..2901    +  CDS            cEGFP: cEGFP is a basic (constitutively fluorescent) green fluorescent protein published in 2008, derived from Aequorea victoria.
   2932..3141    +  CDS            GHRHR (fragment): GHRHR_HUMAN - Experimental evidence at protein level: Swiss-Prot protein existence level 1. Receptor for GRF, coupled to G proteins which activate adenylyl cyclase. Stimulates somatotroph cell growth, growth hormone gene transcription and growth hormone secretion. From Homo sapiens (Human).
   3316..3904    +  misc_feature   WPRE: woodchuck hepatitis virus posttranscriptional regulatory element
   3947..4068    -  polyA_signal   SV40 poly(A) signal: SV40 polyadenylation signal
   4091..4159    -  CDS            large T antigen (fragment): large T antigen from SV40 (simian virus 40)
   4230..4363    +  repeat_region  AAV2 ITR: inverted terminal repeat of adeno-associated virus serotype 2 inverted
   4357..4413    -  CDS            lacI (fragment): lac repressor; lacI; The lac repressor binds to the lac operator to inhibit transcription in E. coli. This inhibition can be relieved by adding lactose or isopropyl-β-D-thiogalactopyranoside (IPTG).
   4596..5184    -  rep_origin     ori: high-copy-number ColE1/pMB1/pBR322/pUC origin of replication
   5355..6215    -  CDS            AmpR: β-lactamase; bla; confers resistance to ampicillin, carbenicillin, and related antibiotics
   6216..6320    -  promoter       AmpR promoter: bla
   6373..6801    -  rep_origin     f1 ori (sequence partly withheld): f1 bacteriophage origin of replication; arrow indicates direction of (+) strand synthesis
   6806..3       -  CDS            lacZα (fragment) (across the origin): LacZα fragment of β-galactosidase; lacZ fragment
   6870..130     -  repeat_region  AAV2 ITR (fragment) (across the origin): inverted terminal repeat of adeno-associated virus serotype 2 inverted
>Addgene plasmid #187467 | AAV.CAG.GLPLight1 | addgene full sequence | sequence record 373041 | Addgene NGS Result
CTGCGCGCTCGCTCGCTCACTGAGGCCGCCCGGGCAAAGCCCGGGCGTCGGGCGACCTTTGGTCGCCCGG
CCTCAGTGAGCGAGCGAGCGCGCAGAGAGGGAGTGGCCAACTCCATCACTAGGGGTTCCTTGTAGTTAAT
GATTAACCCGCCATGCTACTTATCTACGTAGCCATGCTCTAGGAAGAGTACCATTGACGTCAATAATGAC
GTATGTTCCCATAGTAACGCCAATAGGGACTTTCCATTGACGTCAATGGGTGGAGTATTTACGGTAAACT
GCCCACTTGGCAGTACATCAAGTGTATCATATGCCAAGTACGCCCCCTATTGACGTCAATGACGGTAAAT
GGCCCGCCTGGCATTATGCCCAGTACATGACCTTATGGGACTTTCCTACTTGGCAGTACATCTACGTATT
AGTCATCGCTATTACCATGGTCGAGGTGAGCCCCACGTTCTGCTTCACTCTCCCCATCTCCCCCCCCTCC
CCACCCCCAATTTTGTATTTATTTATTTTTTAATTATTTTGTGCAGCGATGGGGGCGGGGGGGGGGGGGG
GGCGCGCGCCAGGCGGGGCGGGGCGGGGCGAGGGGCGGGGCGGGGCGAGGCGGAGAGGTGCGGCGGCAGC
CAATCAGAGCGGCGCGCTCCGAAAGTTTCCTTTTATGGCGAGGCGGCGGCGGCGGCGGCCCTATAAAAAG
CGAAGCGCGCGGCGGGCGGGAGTCGCTGCGCGCTGCCTTCGCCCCGTGCCCCGCTCCGCCGCCGCCTCGC
GCCGCCCGCCCCGGCTCTGACTGACCGCGTTACTCCCACAGGTGAGCGGGCGGGACGGCCCTTCTCCTCC
GGGCTGTAATTAGCGCTTGGTTTAATGACGGCTTGTTTCTTTTCTGTGGCTGCGTGAAAGCCTTGAGGGG
CTCCGGGAGGGCCCTTTGTGCGGGGGGAGCGGCTCGGGGCTGTCCGCGGGGGGACGGCTGCCTTCGGGGG
GGACGGGGCAGGGCGGGGTTCGGCTTCTGGCGTGTGACCGGCGGCTCTAGAGCCTCTGCTAACCATGTTC
ATGCCTTCTTCTTTTTCCTACAGCTCCTGGGCAACGTGCTGGTTATTGTGCTGTCTCATCATTTTGGCAA
AGAATTGGATCCGGTACCTGCGCGCCATGAAGACGATCATCGCCCTGAGCTACATCTTCTGCCTGGTGTT
CGCCGACTACAAGGACGATGATGACGCCAGGCCGCAAGGCGCGACCGTTTCACTGTGGGAGACTGTGCAA
AAGTGGCGAGAGTACAGACGGCAGTGTCAGCGATCACTTACAGAAGATCCACCGCCTGCAACCGATCTCT
TCTGCAACCGCACCTTCGACGAGTACGCGTGTTGGCCAGATGGGGAGCCCGGCAGTTTCGTAAACGTGAG
CTGTCCGTGGTATCTGCCTTGGGCTTCTAGTGTACCGCAAGGACACGTGTACCGATTTTGTACTGCTGAG
GGGCTGTGGCTCCAAAAGGATAATAGTAGCCTTCCGTGGCGGGATCTGTCAGAATGCGAAGAAAGCAAAC
GCGGTGAACGAAGCAGTCCTGAGGAACAACTTCTTTTTTTGTATATAATCTATACAGTAGGGTATGCTCT
GTCTTTTTCAGCCCTCGTGATTGCTTCTGCTATACTCTTGGGATTTCGCCACCTTCACTGCACACGCAAT
TATATTCATCTTAATCTCTTCGCGTCATTCATACTCCGGGCTCTGAGCGTTTTCATTAAGGACGCGGCAC
TGAAATGGATGTATAGTACGGCTGCACAACAACACCAATGGGACGGTCTGCTCTCTTACCAAGATAGCCT
TTCCTGCCGCCTCGTGTTCCTCTTGATGCAATATTGCGTTGCAGCAAATTATTACTGGCTCCTTGTCGAA
GGGGTCTACCTGTATACGTTGCTTGCTTTTTCCGTCAAATCCGAGCAGTGGATTTTTAGATTGTATGTGA
GCATTGGTTGGGGCGTTCCTTTGCTTTTCGTTGTGCCGTGGGGTATTGTAAAGTACCTGTACGAGGACGA
GGGGTGTTGGACTCGCAACAGCAACATGAACTACTGGCTGATTATTAGACTTCCGATTCTCTTTGCCATT
GGAGTAAACTTCCTTATTTTTGTTCGAGTGATCTGTATTGTAGTAAGCAAACTTTATCTGAGCTCACTCA
TTAACGTCTATATCAAGGCCGACAAGCAGAAGAACGGCATCAAGGCGAACTTCAAGATCCGCCACAACAT
CGAGGACGGCGGCGTGCAGCTCGCCTACCACTACCAGCAGAACACCCCCATCGGCGACGGCCCCGTGCTG
CTGCCCGACAACCACTACCTGAGCGTGCAGTCCAAACTTTCGAAAGACCCCAACGAGAAGCGCGATCACA
TGGTCCTGCTGGAGTTCGTGACCGCCGCCGGGATCACTCTCGGCATGGACGAGCTGTACAAGGGCGGTAC
CGGAGGGCAAGAAAGCATGAGCAGCAAGGGCGAGGAGCTGTTCACCGGGGTGGTGCCCATCCTGGTCGAG
CTGGACGGCGACGTAAACGGCCACAAGTTCAGCGTGTCCGGCGAGGGTGAGGGCGATGCCACCACAGGCA
AGCTGACCCTGAAGTTCATCTGCACCACCGGCAAGCTGCCCGTGCCCTGGCCCACCCTCGTGACCACCCT
GACCTACGGCGTGCAGTGCTTCAGCCGCTACCCCGACCACATGAAGCAGCACGACTTCTTCAAGTCCGCC
ATGCCCGAAGGCTACATCCAGGAGCGCACCATCTTCTTCAAGGACGACGGCAACTACAAGACCCGCGCCG
AGGTGAAGTTCGAGGGCGACACCCTGGTGAACCGCATCGAGCTGAAGGGCATCGACTTCAAGGAGGACGG
CAACATCCTGGGGCACAAGCTGGAGTACAACAATCATGACCAACTGAATGACATCAAGTGTAGACTTGCA
AAGTCTACCCTCACGCTGATACCACTTCTGGGTACGCATGAAGTGATCTTTGCTTTCGTAATGGATGAAC
ATGCCCGCGGCACCTTGAGATTCATAAAGCTGTTCACAGAATTGAGTTTTACGAGTTTTCAAGGCCTCAT
GGTGGCGATCCTCTACTGTTTTGTGAACAATGAGGTCCAGCTGGAGTTCCGCAAGAGTTGGGAAAGGTGG
CGGCTTGAGCATCTGCATATCCAGCGGGATGCAGCAATGAAACCATTGAAGTGCCCGGCAGCGGCTCTGG
CGGCTGGAGCGGCTGCTGGAAGTAGTATGTATACTGCCACCTGCCAAGCAAGTTGCAGTTTCTGCTACGA
AAACGAAGTATGAAAGCTTATCGATAATCAACCTCTGGATTACAAAATTTGTGAAAGATTGACTGGTATT
CTTAACTATGTTGCTCCTTTTACGCTATGTGGATACGCTGCTTTAATGCCTTTGTATCATGCTATTGCTT
CCCGTATGGCTTTCATTTTCTCCTCCTTGTATAAATCCTGGTTGCTGTCTCTTTATGAGGAGTTGTGGCC
CGTTGTCAGGCAACGTGGCGTGGTGTGCACTGTGTTTGCTGACGCAACCCCCACTGGTTGGGGCATTGCC
ACCACCTGTCAGCTCCTTTCCGGGACTTTCGCTTTCCCCCTCCCTATTGCCACGGCGGAACTCATCGCCG
CCTGCCTTGCCCGCTGCTGGACAGGGGCTCGGCTGTTGGGCACTGACAATTCCGTGGTGTTGTCGGGGAA
ATCATCGTCCTTTCCTTGGCTGCTCGCCTGTGTTGCCACCTGGATTCTGCGCGGGACGTCCTTCTGCTAC
GTCCCTTCGGCCCTCAATCCAGCGGACCTTCCTTCCCGCGGCCTGCTGCCGGCTCTGCGGCCTCTTCCGC
GTCTTCGCCTTCGCCCTCAGACGAGTCGGATCTCCCTTTGGGCCGCCTCCCCGCATCGATACCGTCGACC
CGGGCGGCCGCTTCGAGCAGACATGATAAGATACATTGATGAGTTTGGACAAACCACAACTAGAATGCAG
TGAAAAAAATGCTTTATTTGTGAAATTTGTGATGCTATTGCTTTATTTGTAACCATTATAAGCTGCAATA
AACAAGTTAACAACAACAATTGCATTCATTTTATGTTTCAGGTTCAGGGGGAGATGTGGGAGGTTTTTTA
AAGCAAGTAAAACCTCTACAAATGTGGTAAAATCGATAAGGATCTTCCTAGAGCATGGCTACGTAGATAA
GTAGCATGGCGGGTTAATCATTAACTACAAGGAACCCCTAGTGATGGAGTTGGCCACTCCCTCTCTGCGC
GCTCGCTCGCTCACTGAGGCCGGGCGACCAAAGGTCGCCCGACGCCCGGGCTTTGCCCGGGCGGCCTCAG
TGAGCGAGCGAGCGCGCAGCTGCATTAATGAATCGGCCAACGCGCGGGGAGAGGCGGTTTGCGTATTGGG
CGCTCTTCCGCTTCCTCGCTCACTGACTCGCTGCGCTCGGTCGTTCGGCTGCGGCGAGCGGTATCAGCTC
ACTCAAAGGCGGTAATACGGTTATCCACAGAATCAGGGGATAACGCAGGAAAGAACATGTGAGCAAAAGG
CCAGCAAAAGGCCAGGAACCGTAAAAAGGCCGCGTTGCTGGCGTTTTTCCATAGGCTCCGCCCCCCTGAC
GAGCATCACAAAAATCGACGCTCAAGTCAGAGGTGGCGAAACCCGACAGGACTATAAAGATACCAGGCGT
TTCCCCCTGGAAGCTCCCTCGTGCGCTCTCCTGTTCCGACCCTGCCGCTTACCGGATACCTGTCCGCCTT
TCTCCCTTCGGGAAGCGTGGCGCTTTCTCATAGCTCACGCTGTAGGTATCTCAGTTCGGTGTAGGTCGTT
CGCTCCAAGCTGGGCTGTGTGCACGAACCCCCCGTTCAGCCCGACCGCTGCGCCTTATCCGGTAACTATC
GTCTTGAGTCCAACCCGGTAAGACACGACTTATCGCCACTGGCAGCAGCCACTGGTAACAGGATTAGCAG
AGCGAGGTATGTAGGCGGTGCTACAGAGTTCTTGAAGTGGTGGCCTAACTACGGCTACACTAGAAGAACA
GTATTTGGTATCTGCGCTCTGCTGAAGCCAGTTACCTTCGGAAAAAGAGTTGGTAGCTCTTGATCCGGCA
AACAAACCACCGCTGGTAGCGGTGGTTTTTTTGTTTGCAAGCAGCAGATTACGCGCAGAAAAAAAGGATC
TCAAGAAGATCCTTTGATCTTTTCTACGGGGTCTGACGCTCAGTGGAACGAAAACTCACGTTAAGGGATT
TTGGTCATGAGATTATCAAAAAGGATCTTCACCTAGATCCTTTTAAATTAAAAATGAAGTTTTAAATCAA
TCTAAAGTATATATGAGTAAACTTGGTCTGACAGTTACCAATGCTTAATCAGTGAGGCACCTATCTCAGC
GATCTGTCTATTTCGTTCATCCATAGTTGCCTGACTCCCCGTCGTGTAGATAACTACGATACGGGAGGGC
TTACCATCTGGCCCCAGTGCTGCAATGATACCGCGAGACCCACGCTCACCGGCTCCAGATTTATCAGCAA
TAAACCAGCCAGCCGGAAGGGCCGAGCGCAGAAGTGGTCCTGCAACTTTATCCGCCTCCATCCAGTCTAT
TAATTGTTGCCGGGAAGCTAGAGTAAGTAGTTCGCCAGTTAATAGTTTGCGCAACGTTGTTGCCATTGCT
ACAGGCATCGTGGTGTCACGCTCGTCGTTTGGTATGGCTTCATTCAGCTCCGGTTCCCAACGATCAAGGC
GAGTTACATGATCCCCCATGTTGTGCAAAAAAGCGGTTAGCTCCTTCGGTCCTCCGATCGTTGTCAGAAG
TAAGTTGGCCGCAGTGTTATCACTCATGGTTATGGCAGCACTGCATAATTCTCTTACTGTCATGCCATCC
GTAAGATGCTTTTCTGTGACTGGTGAGTACTCAACCAAGTCATTCTGAGAATAGTGTATGCGGCGACCGA
GTTGCTCTTGCCCGGCGTCAATACGGGATAATACCGCGCCACATAGCAGAACTTTAAAAGTGCTCATCAT
TGGAAAACGTTCTTCGGGGCGAAAACTCTCAAGGATCTTACCGCTGTTGAGATCCAGTTCGATGTAACCC
ACTCGTGCACCCAACTGATCTTCAGCATCTTTTACTTTCACCAGCGTTTCTGGGTGAGCAAAAACAGGAA
GGCAAAATGCCGCAAAAAAGGGAATAAGGGCGACACGGAAATGTTGAATACTCATACTCTTCCTTTTTCA
ATATTATTGAAGCATTTATCAGGGTTATTGTCTCATGAGCGGATACATATTTGAATGTATTTAGAAAAAT
AAACAAATAGGGGTTCCGCGCACATTTCCCCGAAAAGTGCCACCTAAATTGTAAGCGTTAATATTTTGTT
AAAATTCGCGTTAAATTTTTGTTAAATCAGCTCATTTTTTAACCAATAGGCCGAAATCGGCAAAATCCCT
TATAAATCAAAAGAATAGACCGAGATAGGGT
[37 nt withheld, positions 6472-6508]
AAAGAACGTGGACTCCAACGTCAAAGG
[49 nt withheld, positions 6536-6584]
T
[91 nt withheld, positions 6586-6676]
G
[124 nt withheld, positions 6678-6801]
CCCATTCGCCATTCAGGCTGCGCAACTGTTGGGAAGGGCGATCGGTGCGGGCCTCTTCGCTATTACGCCA
G
